>Addgene plasmid #163100 | pRD190 | depositor full sequence | sequence record 316020 | pRD190 sequence 6105 bps
GACGGATCGGGAGATCTCCCGATCCCCTATGGTGCACTCTCAGTACAATCTGCTCTGATGCCGCATAGTT
AAGCCAGTATCTGCTCCCTGCTTGTGTGTTGGAGGTCGCTGAGTAGTGCGCGAGCAAAATTTAAGCTACA
ACAAGGCAAGGCTTGACCGACAATTGCATGAAGAATCTGCTTAGGGTTAGGCGTTTTGCGCTGCTTCGCG
ATGTACGGGCCAGATATACGCGTTGACATTGATTATTGACTAGTTATTAATAGTAATCAATTACGGGGTC
ATTAGTTCATAGCCCATATATGGAGTTCCGCGTTACATAACTTACGGTAAATGGCCCGCCTGGCTGACCG
CCCAACGACCCCCGCCCATTGACGTCAATAATGACGTATGTTCCCATAGTAACGCCAATAGGGACTTTCC
ATTGACGTCAATGGGTGGAGTATTTACGGTAAACTGCCCACTTGGCAGTACATCAAGTGTATCATATGCC
AAGTACGCCCCCTATTGACGTCAATGACGGTAAATGGCCCGCCTGGCATTATGCCCAGTACATGACCTTA
TGGGACTTTCCTACTTGGCAGTACATCTACGTATTAGTCATCGCTATTACCATGGTGATGCGGTTTTGGC
AGTACATCAATGGGCGTGGATAGCGGTTTGACTCACGGGGATTTCCAAGTCTCCACCCCATTGACGTCAA
TGGGAGTTTGTTTTGGCACCAAAATCAACGGGACTTTCCAAAATGTCGTAACAACTCCGCCCCATTGACG
CAAATGGGCGGTAGGCGTGTACGGTGGGAGGTCTATATAAGCAGAGCTCTCTGGCTAACTAGAGAACCCA
CTGCTTACTGGCTTATCGAAATTAATACGACTCACTATAGGGAGACCCAAGCTGGCTAGCGTTTAAACTT
AAGCTTGGTACCGAGCTCGGATCCCCGGGTACCGGTCGCCACCATGCCAAAGAAGAAGAGGAAGGTAGGC
ATGAGTGCGATTAAGCCAGACATGAAGATCAAACTCCGTATGGAAGGCAACGTAAACGGGCACCACTTTG
TGATCGACGGAGATGGTACAGGCAAGCCTTTTGAGGGAAAACAGAGTATGGATCTTGAAGTCAAAGAGGG
CGGACCTCTGCCTTTTGCCTTTGATATCCTGACCACTGCATTCCATTACGGCAACAGGGTATTCGCCAAA
TATCCAGACAACATACAAGACTATTTTAAGCAGTCGTTTCCTAAGGGGTATTCGTGGGAACGAAGCTTGA
CTTTCGAAGACGGGGGCATTTGCAACGCCAGAAACGACATAACAATGGAAGGGGACACTTTCTATAATAA
AGTTCGATTTTATGGTACCAACTTTCCCGCCAATGGTCCAGTTATGCAGAAGAAGACGCTGAAATGGGAG
CCCTCCACTGAGAAAATGTATGTGCGTGATGGAGTGCTGACGGGTGATATTGAGATGGCTTTGTTGCTTG
AAGGAAATGCCCATTACCGATGTGACTTCAGAACTACTTACAAAGCTAAGGAGAAGGGTGTCAAGTTACC
AGGCGCCCACTTTGTGGACCACTGCATTGAGATTTTAAGCCATGACAAAGATTACAACAAGGTTAAGCTG
TATGAGCATGCTGTTGCTCATTCTGGATTGCCTGACAATGCCAGACGACCGAAAAAGAAACGCAAAGTTG
GGTAAACCCGCTGATCAGCCTCGACTGTGCCTTCTAGTTGCCAGCCATCTGTTGTTTGCCCCTCCCCCGT
GCCTTCCTTGACCCTGGAAGGTGCCACTCCCACTGTCCTTTCCTAATAAAATGAGGAAATTGCATCGCAT
TGTCTGAGTAGGTGTCATTCTATTCTGGGGGGTGGGGTGGGGCAGGACAGCAAGGGGGAGGATTGGGAAG
ACAATAGCAGGCATGCTGGGGATGCGGTGGGCTCTATGGCTTCTGAGGCGGAAAGAACCAGCTGGGGCTC
TAGGGGGTATCCCC
[124 nt withheld, positions 1975-2098]
C
[91 nt withheld, positions 2100-2190]
A
[49 nt withheld, positions 2192-2240]
CCTTTGACGTTGGAGTCCACGTTCTTT
[37 nt withheld, positions 2268-2304]
ACCCTATCTCGGTCTATTCTTTTGATTTATAAGGGATTTTGCCGATTTCGGCCTATTGGTTAAAAAATGA
GCTGATTTAACAAAAATTTAACGCGAATTAATTCTGTGGAATGTGTGTCAGTTAGGGTGTGGAAAGTCCC
CAGGCTCCCCAGCAGGCAGAAGTATGCAAAGCATGCATCTCAATTAGTCAGCAACCAGGTGTGGAAAGTC
CCCAGGCTCCCCAGCAGGCAGAAGTATGCAAAGCATGCATCTCAATTAGTCAGCAACCATAGTCCCGCCC
CTAACTCCGCCCATCCCGCCCCTAACTCCGCCCAGTTCCGCCCATTCTCCGCCCCATGGCTGACTAATTT
TTTTTATTTATGCAGAGGCCGAGGCCGCCTCTGCCTCTGAGCTATTCCAGAAGTAGTGAGGAGGCTTTTT
TGGAGGCCTAGGCTTTTGCAAAAAGCTCCCGGGAGCTTGTATATCCATTTTCGGATCTGATCAAGAGACA
GGATGAGGATCGTTTCGCATGATTGAACAAGATGGATTGCACGCAGGTTCTCCGGCCGCTTGGGTGGAGA
GGCTATTCGGCTATGACTGGGCACAACAGACAATCGGCTGCTCTGATGCCGCCGTGTTCCGGCTGTCAGC
GCAGGGGCGCCCGGTTCTTTTTGTCAAGACCGACCTGTCCGGTGCCCTGAATGAACTGCAGGACGAGGCA
GCGCGGCTATCGTGGCTGGCCACGACGGGCGTTCCTTGCGCAGCTGTGCTCGACGTTGTCACTGAAGCGG
GAAGGGACTGGCTGCTATTGGGCGAAGTGCCGGGGCAGGATCTCCTGTCATCTCACCTTGCTCCTGCCGA
GAAAGTATCCATCATGGCTGATGCAATGCGGCGGCTGCATACGCTTGATCCGGCTACCTGCCCATTCGAC
CACCAAGCGAAACATCGCATCGAGCGAGCACGTACTCGGATGGAAGCCGGTCTTGTCGATCAGGATGATC
TGGACGAAGAGCATCAGGGGCTCGCGCCAGCCGAACTGTTCGCCAGGCTCAAGGCGCGCATGCCCGACGG
CGAGGATCTCGTCGTGACCCATGGCGATGCCTGCTTGCCGAATATCATGGTGGAAAATGGCCGCTTTTCT
GGATTCATCGACTGTGGCCGGCTGGGTGTGGCGGACCGCTATCAGGACATAGCGTTGGCTACCCGTGATA
TTGCTGAAGAGCTTGGCGGCGAATGGGCTGACCGCTTCCTCGTGCTTTACGGTATCGCCGCTCCCGATTC
GCAGCGCATCGCCTTCTATCGCCTTCTTGACGAGTTCTTCTGAGCGGGACTCTGGGGTTCGAAATGACCG
ACCAAGCGACGCCCAACCTGCCATCACGAGATTTCGATTCCACCGCCGCCTTCTATGAAAGGTTGGGCTT
CGGAATCGTTTTCCGGGACGCCGGCTGGATGATCCTCCAGCGCGGGGATCTCATGCTGGAGTTCTTCGCC
CACCCCAACTTGTTTATTGCAGCTTATAATGGTTACAAATAAAGCAATAGCATCACAAATTTCACAAATA
AAGCATTTTTTTCACTGCATTCTAGTTGTGGTTTGTCCAAACTCATCAATGTATCTTATCATGTCTGTAT
ACCGTCGACCTCTAGCTAGAGCTTGGCGTAATCATGGTCATAGCTGTTTCCTGTGTGAAATTGTTATCCG
CTCACAATTCCACACAACATACGAGCCGGAAGCATAAAGTGTAAAGCCTGGGGTGCCTAATGAGTGAGCT
AACTCACATTAATTGCGTTGCGCTCACTGCCCGCTTTCCAGTCGGGAAACCTGTCGTGCCAGCTGCATTA
ATGAATCGGCCAACGCGCGGGGAGAGGCGGTTTGCGTATTGGGCGCTCTTCCGCTTCCTCGCTCACTGAC
TCGCTGCGCTCGGTCGTTCGGCTGCGGCGAGCGGTATCAGCTCACTCAAAGGCGGTAATACGGTTATCCA
CAGAATCAGGGGATAACGCAGGAAAGAACATGTGAGCAAAAGGCCAGCAAAAGGCCAGGAACCGTAAAAA
GGCCGCGTTGCTGGCGTTTTTCCATAGGCTCCGCCCCCCTGACGAGCATCACAAAAATCGACGCTCAAGT
CAGAGGTGGCGAAACCCGACAGGACTATAAAGATACCAGGCGTTTCCCCCTGGAAGCTCCCTCGTGCGCT
CTCCTGTTCCGACCCTGCCGCTTACCGGATACCTGTCCGCCTTTCTCCCTTCGGGAAGCGTGGCGCTTTC
TCATAGCTCACGCTGTAGGTATCTCAGTTCGGTGTAGGTCGTTCGCTCCAAGCTGGGCTGTGTGCACGAA
CCCCCCGTTCAGCCCGACCGCTGCGCCTTATCCGGTAACTATCGTCTTGAGTCCAACCCGGTAAGACACG
ACTTATCGCCACTGGCAGCAGCCACTGGTAACAGGATTAGCAGAGCGAGGTATGTAGGCGGTGCTACAGA
GTTCTTGAAGTGGTGGCCTAACTACGGCTACACTAGAAGAACAGTATTTGGTATCTGCGCTCTGCTGAAG
CCAGTTACCTTCGGAAAAAGAGTTGGTAGCTCTTGATCCGGCAAACAAACCACCGCTGGTAGCGGTTTTT
TTGTTTGCAAGCAGCAGATTACGCGCAGAAAAAAAGGATCTCAAGAAGATCCTTTGATCTTTTCTACGGG
GTCTGACGCTCAGTGGAACGAAAACTCACGTTAAGGGATTTTGGTCATGAGATTATCAAAAAGGATCTTC
ACCTAGATCCTTTTAAATTAAAAATGAAGTTTTAAATCAATCTAAAGTATATATGAGTAAACTTGGTCTG
ACAGTTACCAATGCTTAATCAGTGAGGCACCTATCTCAGCGATCTGTCTATTTCGTTCATCCATAGTTGC
CTGACTCCCCGTCGTGTAGATAACTACGATACGGGAGGGCTTACCATCTGGCCCCAGTGCTGCAATGATA
CCGCGAGACCCACGCTCACCGGCTCCAGATTTATCAGCAATAAACCAGCCAGCCGGAAGGGCCGAGCGCA
GAAGTGGTCCTGCAACTTTATCCGCCTCCATCCAGTCTATTAATTGTTGCCGGGAAGCTAGAGTAAGTAG
TTCGCCAGTTAATAGTTTGCGCAACGTTGTTGCCATTGCTACAGGCATCGTGGTGTCACGCTCGTCGTTT
GGTATGGCTTCATTCAGCTCCGGTTCCCAACGATCAAGGCGAGTTACATGATCCCCCATGTTGTGCAAAA
AAGCGGTTAGCTCCTTCGGTCCTCCGATCGTTGTCAGAAGTAAGTTGGCCGCAGTGTTATCACTCATGGT
TATGGCAGCACTGCATAATTCTCTTACTGTCATGCCATCCGTAAGATGCTTTTCTGTGACTGGTGAGTAC
TCAACCAAGTCATTCTGAGAATAGTGTATGCGGCGACCGAGTTGCTCTTGCCCGGCGTCAATACGGGATA
ATACCGCGCCACATAGCAGAACTTTAAAAGTGCTCATCATTGGAAAACGTTCTTCGGGGCGAAAACTCTC
AAGGATCTTACCGCTGTTGAGATCCAGTTCGATGTAACCCACTCGTGCACCCAACTGATCTTCAGCATCT
TTTACTTTCACCAGCGTTTCTGGGTGAGCAAAAACAGGAAGGCAAAATGCCGCAAAAAAGGGAATAAGGG
CGACACGGAAATGTTGAATACTCATACTCTTCCTTTTTCAATATTATTGAAGCATTTATCAGGGTTATTG
TCTCATGAGCGGATACATATTTGAATGTATTTAGAAAAATAAACAAATAGGGGTTCCGCGCACATTTCCC
CGAAAAGTGCCACCTGACGTC
Features (pLannotate 1.2.2; 20 found; start..end, strand, type, name):
     28..80      -  misc_feature   bom (fragment): basis of mobility region from pBR322
    235..614     +  enhancer       CMV enhancer: human cytomegalovirus immediate early enhancer
    615..818     +  promoter       CMV promoter: human cytomegalovirus (CMV) immediate early promoter
    814..847     +  LTR            5' LTR (truncated) (fragment): truncated 5' long terminal repeat (LTR) from HIV-1
    863..881     +  promoter       T7 promoter: promoter for bacteriophage T7 RNA polymerase
    981..1658    +  CDS            mEos3.2: mEos3.2 is a photoconvertible green/yellow fluorescent protein published in 2012, derived from Lobophyllia hemprichii. It is reported to be a rapidly-maturing monomer with moderate acid sensitivity.
   1705..1929    +  polyA_signal   bGH poly(A) signal: bovine growth hormone polyadenylation signal
   1933..1954    +  promoter       SV40 promoter (fragment): SV40 enhancer and early promoter
   1975..2403    +  rep_origin     f1 ori (sequence partly withheld): f1 bacteriophage origin of replication; arrow indicates direction of (+) strand synthesis
   2417..2746    +  promoter       SV40 promoter: SV40 enhancer and early promoter
   2813..3604    +  CDS            neo: KKA2_KLEPN - Also known as kan, nptII. Experimental evidence at protein level: Swiss-Prot protein existence level 1. Resistance to kanamycin, neomycin, paromomycin, ribostamycin, butirosin and gentamicin B. From Klebsiella pneumoniae.
   3628..3786    +  CDS            ble (fragment): BLE_KLEPN - Experimental evidence at protein level: Swiss-Prot protein existence level 1. Binding protein with a strong affinity to the bleomycin family of antibiotics. Binds to CL990; an antimitotic-antibiotic compound. From Klebsiella pneumoniae.
   3781..3902    +  polyA_signal   SV40 poly(A) signal: SV40 polyadenylation signal
   3975..3991    -  protein_bind   lac operator: The lac repressor binds to the lac operator to inhibit transcription in E. coli. This inhibition can be relieved by adding lactose or isopropyl-β-D-thiogalactopyranoside (IPTG). lac repressor encoded by lacI
   3999..4029    -  promoter       lac promoter: promoter for the E. coli lac operon
   4044..4065    -  protein_bind   CAP binding site: CAP binding activates transcription in the presence of cAMP. E. coli catabolite activator protein
   4078..4170    -  CDS            lacI (fragment): lac repressor; lacI; The lac repressor binds to the lac operator to inhibit transcription in E. coli. This inhibition can be relieved by adding lactose or isopropyl-β-D-thiogalactopyranoside (IPTG).
   4353..4938    -  rep_origin     ori: high-copy-number ColE1/pMB1/pBR322/pUC origin of replication
   5109..5969    -  CDS            AmpR: β-lactamase; bla; confers resistance to ampicillin, carbenicillin, and related antibiotics
   5970..6074    -  promoter       AmpR promoter: bla
