>Addgene plasmid #163100 | pRD190 | addgene full sequence | sequence record 321841 | Addgene NGS Result
GACGGATCGGGAGATCTCCCGATCCCCTATGGTGCACTCTCAGTACAATCTGCTCTGATGCCGCATAGTT
AAGCCAGTATCTGCTCCCTGCTTGTGTGTTGGAGGTCGCTGAGTAGTGCGCGAGCAAAATTTAAGCTACA
ACAAGGCAAGGCTTGACCGACAATTGCATGAAGAATCTGCTTAGGGTTAGGCGTTTTGCGCTGCTTCGCG
ATGTACGGGCCAGATATACGCGTTGACATTGATTATTGACTAGTTATTAATAGTAATCAATTACGGGGTC
ATTAGTTCATAGCCCATATATGGAGTTCCGCGTTACATAACTTACGGTAAATGGCCCGCCTGGCTGACCG
CCCAACGACCCCCGCCCATTGACGTCAATAATGACGTATGTTCCCATAGTAACGCCAATAGGGACTTTCC
ATTGACGTCAATGGGTGGAGTATTTACGGTAAACTGCCCACTTGGCAGTACATCAAGTGTATCATATGCC
AAGTACGCCCCCTATTGACGTCAATGACGGTAAATGGCCCGCCTGGCATTATGCCCAGTACATGACCTTA
TGGGACTTTCCTACTTGGCAGTACATCTACGTATTAGTCATCGCTATTACCATGGTGATGCGGTTTTGGC
AGTACATCAATGGGCGTGGATAGCGGTTTGACTCACGGGGATTTCCAAGTCTCCACCCCATTGACGTCAA
TGGGAGTTTGTTTTGGCACCAAAATCAACGGGACTTTCCAAAATGTCGTAACAACTCCGCCCCATTGACG
CAAATGGGCGGTAGGCGTGTACGGTGGGAGGTCTATATAAGCAGAGCTCTCTGGCTAACTAGAGAACCCA
CTGCTTACTGGCTTATCGAAATTAATACGACTCACTATAGGGAGACCCAAGCTGGCTAGCGTTTAAACTT
AAGCTTGGTACCGAGCTCGGATCCCCGGGTACCGGTCGCCACCATGCCAAAGAAGAAGAGGAAGGTAGGC
ATGAGTGCGATTAAGCCAGACATGAAGATCAAACTCCGTATGGAAGGCAACGTAAACGGGCACCACTTTG
TGATCGACGGAGATGGTACAGGCAAGCCTTTTGAGGGAAAACAGAGTATGGATCTTGAAGTCAAAGAGGG
CGGACCTCTGCCTTTTGCCTTTGATATCCTGACCACTGCATTCCATTACGGCAACAGGGTATTCGCCAAA
TATCCAGACAACATACAAGACTATTTTAAGCAGTCGTTTCCTAAGGGGTATTCGTGGGAACGAAGCTTGA
CTTTCGAAGACGGGGGCATTTGCAACGCCAGAAACGACATAACAATGGAAGGGGACACTTTCTATAATAA
AGTTCGATTTTATGGTACCAACTTTCCCGCCAATGGTCCAGTTATGCAGAAGAAGACGCTGAAATGGGAG
CCCTCCACTGAGAAAATGTATGTGCGTGATGGAGTGCTGACGGGTGATATTGAGATGGCTTTGTTGCTTG
AAGGAAATGCCCATTACCGATGTGACTTCAGAACTACTTACAAAGCTAAGGAGAAGGGTGTCAAGTTACC
AGGCGCCCACTTTGTGGACCACTGCATTGAGATTTTAAGCCATGACAAAGATTACAACAAGGTTAAGCTG
TATGAGCATGCTGTTGCTCATTCTGGATTGCCTGACAATGCCAGACGACCGAAAAAGAAACGCAAAGTTG
GGTAAACCCGCTGATCAGCCTCGACTGTGCCTTCTAGTTGCCAGCCATCTGTTGTTTGCCCCTCCCCCGT
GCCTTCCTTGACCCTGGAAGGTGCCACTCCCACTGTCCTTTCCTAATAAAATGAGGAAATTGCATCGCAT
TGTCTGAGTAGGTGTCATTCTATTCTGGGGGGTGGGGTGGGGCAGGACAGCAAGGGGGAGGATTGGGAAG
ACAATAGCAGGCATGCTGGGGATGCGGTGGGCTCTATGGCTTCTGAGGCGGAAAGAACCAGCTGGGGCTC
TAGGGGGTATCCCC
[124 nt withheld, positions 1975-2098]
C
[91 nt withheld, positions 2100-2190]
A
[49 nt withheld, positions 2192-2240]
CCTTTGACGTTGGAGTCCACGTTCTTT
[37 nt withheld, positions 2268-2304]
ACCCTATCTCGGTCTATTCTTTTGATTTATAAGGGATTTTGCCGATTTCGGCCTATTGGTTAAAAAATGA
GCTGATTTAACAAAAATTTAACGCGAATTAATTCTGTGGAATGTGTGTCAGTTAGGGTGTGGAAAGTCCC
CAGGCTCCCCAGCAGGCAGAAGTATGCAAAGCATGCATCTCAATTAGTCAGCAACCAGGTGTGGAAAGTC
CCCAGGCTCCCCAGCAGGCAGAAGTATGCAAAGCATGCATCTCAATTAGTCAGCAACCATAGTCCCGCCC
CTAACTCCGCCCATCCCGCCCCTAACTCCGCCCAGTTCCGCCCATTCTCCGCCCCATGGCTGACTAATTT
TTTTTATTTATGCAGAGGCCGAGGCCGCCTCTGCCTCTGAGCTATTCCAGAAGTAGTGAGGAGGCTTTTT
TGGAGGCCTAGGCTTTTGCAAAAAGCTCCCGGGAGCTTGTATATCCATTTTCGGATCTGATCAAGAGACA
GGATGAGGATCGTTTCGCATGATTGAACAAGATGGATTGCACGCAGGTTCTCCGGCCGCTTGGGTGGAGA
GGCTATTCGGCTATGACTGGGCACAACAGACAATCGGCTGCTCTGATGCCGCCGTGTTCCGGCTGTCAGC
GCAGGGGCGCCCGGTTCTTTTTGTCAAGACCGACCTGTCCGGTGCCCTGAATGAACTGCAGGACGAGGCA
GCGCGGCTATCGTGGCTGGCCACGACGGGCGTTCCTTGCGCAGCTGTGCTCGACGTTGTCACTGAAGCGG
GAAGGGACTGGCTGCTATTGGGCGAAGTGCCGGGGCAGGATCTCCTGTCATCTCACCTTGCTCCTGCCGA
GAAAGTATCCATCATGGCTGATGCAATGCGGCGGCTGCATACGCTTGATCCGGCTACCTGCCCATTCGAC
CACCAAGCGAAACATCGCATCGAGCGAGCACGTACTCGGATGGAAGCCGGTCTTGTCGATCAGGATGATC
TGGACGAAGAGCATCAGGGGCTCGCGCCAGCCGAACTGTTCGCCAGGCTCAAGGCGCGCATGCCCGACGG
CGAGGATCTCGTCGTGACCCATGGCGATGCCTGCTTGCCGAATATCATGGTGGAAAATGGCCGCTTTTCT
GGATTCATCGACTGTGGCCGGCTGGGTGTGGCGGACCGCTATCAGGACATAGCGTTGGCTACCCGTGATA
TTGCTGAAGAGCTTGGCGGCGAATGGGCTGACCGCTTCCTCGTGCTTTACGGTATCGCCGCTCCCGATTC
GCAGCGCATCGCCTTCTATCGCCTTCTTGACGAGTTCTTCTGAGCGGGACTCTGGGGTTCGAAATGACCG
ACCAAGCGACGCCCAACCTGCCATCACGAGATTTCGATTCCACCGCCGCCTTCTATGAAAGGTTGGGCTT
CGGAATCGTTTTCCGGGACGCCGGCTGGATGATCCTCCAGCGCGGGGATCTCATGCTGGAGTTCTTCGCC
CACCCCAACTTGTTTATTGCAGCTTATAATGGTTACAAATAAAGCAATAGCATCACAAATTTCACAAATA
AAGCATTTTTTTCACTGCATTCTAGTTGTGGTTTGTCCAAACTCATCAATGTATCTTATCATGTCTGTAT
ACCGTCGACCTCTAGCTAGAGCTTGGCGTAATCATGGTCATAGCTGTTTCCTGTGTGAAATTGTTATCCG
CTCACAATTCCACACAACATACGAGCCGGAAGCATAAAGTGTAAAGCCTGGGGTGCCTAATGAGTGAGCT
AACTCACATTAATTGCGTTGCGCTCACTGCCCGCTTTCCAGTCGGGAAACCTGTCGTGCCAGCTGCATTA
ATGAATCGGCCAACGCGCGGGGAGAGGCGGTTTGCGTATTGGGCGCTCTTCCGCTTCCTCGCTCACTGAC
TCGCTGCGCTCGGTCGTTCGGCTGCGGCGAGCGGTATCAGCTCACTCAAAGGCGGTAATACGGTTATCCA
CAGAATCAGGGGATAACGCAGGAAAGAACATGTGAGCAAAAGGCCAGCAAAAGGCCAGGAACCGTAAAAA
GGCCGCGTTGCTGGCGTTTTTCCATAGGCTCCGCCCCCCTGACGAGCATCACAAAAATCGACGCTCAAGT
CAGAGGTGGCGAAACCCGACAGGACTATAAAGATACCAGGCGTTTCCCCCTGGAAGCTCCCTCGTGCGCT
CTCCTGTTCCGACCCTGCCGCTTACCGGATACCTGTCCGCCTTTCTCCCTTCGGGAAGCGTGGCGCTTTC
TCATAGCTCACGCTGTAGGTATCTCAGTTCGGTGTAGGTCGTTCGCTCCAAGCTGGGCTGTGTGCACGAA
CCCCCCGTTCAGCCCGACCGCTGCGCCTTATCCGGTAACTATCGTCTTGAGTCCAACCCGGTAAGACACG
ACTTATCGCCACTGGCAGCAGCCACTGGTAACAGGATTAGCAGAGCGAGGTATGTAGGCGGTGCTACAGA
GTTCTTGAAGTGGTGGCCTAACTACGGCTACACTAGAAGAACAGTATTTGGTATCTGCGCTCTGCTGAAG
CCAGTTACCTTCGGAAAAAGAGTTGGTAGCTCTTGATCCGGCAAACAAACCACCGCTGGTAGCGGTGGTT
TTTTTGTTTGCAAGCAGCAGATTACGCGCAGAAAAAAAGGATCTCAAGAAGATCCTTTGATCTTTTCTAC
GGGGTCTGACGCTCAGTGGAACGAAAACTCACGTTAAGGGATTTTGGTCATGAGATTATCAAAAAGGATC
TTCACCTAGATCCTTTTAAATTAAAAATGAAGTTTTAAATCAATCTAAAGTATATATGAGTAAACTTGGT
CTGACAGTTACCAATGCTTAATCAGTGAGGCACCTATCTCAGCGATCTGTCTATTTCGTTCATCCATAGT
TGCCTGACTCCCCGTCGTGTAGATAACTACGATACGGGAGGGCTTACCATCTGGCCCCAGTGCTGCAATG
ATACCGCGAGACCCACGCTCACCGGCTCCAGATTTATCAGCAATAAACCAGCCAGCCGGAAGGGCCGAGC
GCAGAAGTGGTCCTGCAACTTTATCCGCCTCCATCCAGTCTATTAATTGTTGCCGGGAAGCTAGAGTAAG
TAGTTCGCCAGTTAATAGTTTGCGCAACGTTGTTGCCATTGCTACAGGCATCGTGGTGTCACGCTCGTCG
TTTGGTATGGCTTCATTCAGCTCCGGTTCCCAACGATCAAGGCGAGTTACATGATCCCCCATGTTGTGCA
AAAAAGCGGTTAGCTCCTTCGGTCCTCCGATCGTTGTCAGAAGTAAGTTGGCCGCAGTGTTATCACTCAT
GGTTATGGCAGCACTGCATAATTCTCTTACTGTCATGCCATCCGTAAGATGCTTTTCTGTGACTGGTGAG
TACTCAACCAAGTCATTCTGAGAATAGTGTATGCGGCGACCGAGTTGCTCTTGCCCGGCGTCAATACGGG
ATAATACCGCGCCACATAGCAGAACTTTAAAAGTGCTCATCATTGGAAAACGTTCTTCGGGGCGAAAACT
CTCAAGGATCTTACCGCTGTTGAGATCCAGTTCGATGTAACCCACTCGTGCACCCAACTGATCTTCAGCA
TCTTTTACTTTCACCAGCGTTTCTGGGTGAGCAAAAACAGGAAGGCAAAATGCCGCAAAAAAGGGAATAA
GGGCGACACGGAAATGTTGAATACTCATACTCTTCCTTTTTCAATATTATTGAAGCATTTATCAGGGTTA
TTGTCTCATGAGCGGATACATATTTGAATGTATTTAGAAAAATAAACAAATAGGGGTTCCGCGCACATTT
CCCCGAAAAGTGCCACCTGACGTC
Features (pLannotate 1.2.2; 20 found; start..end, strand, type, name):
     28..80      -  misc_feature   bom (fragment): basis of mobility region from pBR322
    235..614     +  enhancer       CMV enhancer: human cytomegalovirus immediate early enhancer
    615..818     +  promoter       CMV promoter: human cytomegalovirus (CMV) immediate early promoter
    814..847     +  LTR            5' LTR (truncated) (fragment): truncated 5' long terminal repeat (LTR) from HIV-1
    863..881     +  promoter       T7 promoter: promoter for bacteriophage T7 RNA polymerase
    981..1658    +  CDS            mEos3.2: mEos3.2 is a photoconvertible green/yellow fluorescent protein published in 2012, derived from Lobophyllia hemprichii. It is reported to be a rapidly-maturing monomer with moderate acid sensitivity.
   1705..1929    +  polyA_signal   bGH poly(A) signal: bovine growth hormone polyadenylation signal
   1933..1954    +  promoter       SV40 promoter (fragment): SV40 enhancer and early promoter
   1975..2403    +  rep_origin     f1 ori (sequence partly withheld): f1 bacteriophage origin of replication; arrow indicates direction of (+) strand synthesis
   2417..2746    +  promoter       SV40 promoter: SV40 enhancer and early promoter
   2813..3604    +  CDS            neo: KKA2_KLEPN - Also known as kan, nptII. Experimental evidence at protein level: Swiss-Prot protein existence level 1. Resistance to kanamycin, neomycin, paromomycin, ribostamycin, butirosin and gentamicin B. From Klebsiella pneumoniae.
   3628..3786    +  CDS            ble (fragment): BLE_KLEPN - Experimental evidence at protein level: Swiss-Prot protein existence level 1. Binding protein with a strong affinity to the bleomycin family of antibiotics. Binds to CL990; an antimitotic-antibiotic compound. From Klebsiella pneumoniae.
   3781..3902    +  polyA_signal   SV40 poly(A) signal: SV40 polyadenylation signal
   3975..3991    -  protein_bind   lac operator: The lac repressor binds to the lac operator to inhibit transcription in E. coli. This inhibition can be relieved by adding lactose or isopropyl-β-D-thiogalactopyranoside (IPTG). lac repressor encoded by lacI
   3999..4029    -  promoter       lac promoter: promoter for the E. coli lac operon
   4044..4065    -  protein_bind   CAP binding site: CAP binding activates transcription in the presence of cAMP. E. coli catabolite activator protein
   4078..4170    -  CDS            lacI (fragment): lac repressor; lacI; The lac repressor binds to the lac operator to inhibit transcription in E. coli. This inhibition can be relieved by adding lactose or isopropyl-β-D-thiogalactopyranoside (IPTG).
   4353..4941    -  rep_origin     ori: high-copy-number ColE1/pMB1/pBR322/pUC origin of replication
   5112..5972    -  CDS            AmpR: β-lactamase; bla; confers resistance to ampicillin, carbenicillin, and related antibiotics
   5973..6077    -  promoter       AmpR promoter: bla
