[The description below was written by a language model from this plasmid's Addgene catalogue record and pLannotate feature annotations shown in this document.]
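Description:
pRD190 is a mammalian/eukaryotic expression plasmid built on the Invitrogen pcDNA3.1(+) backbone, about 6.1 kb in total. It is propagated in E. coli from a high-copy ColE1/pUC-type origin under ampicillin selection (AmpR with its own bla promoter), and also carries an f1 phage origin. For selection in eukaryotic cells it has a neomycin phosphotransferase gene driven by the SV40 enhancer/early promoter and terminated by an SV40 poly(A) signal, allowing G418 selection of stable transfectants. The short annotated fragments of bom, HIV-1 LTR, ble, lacI and the lac promoter/operator region appear to be residual backbone sequence or similarity hits and play no evident role in the design.

The payload is a synthetic 729 bp insert, NLS_mEos3.2_NLS, introduced by Gibson cloning. It encodes the monomeric, photoconvertible fluorescent protein mEos3.2 flanked at both ends by nuclear localisation signals. The NLS elements are named in the catalogue entry, but the feature tables annotate only the mEos3.2 coding region. Expression is driven by the human CMV immediate-early enhancer and promoter, and the transcript is terminated by the bovine growth hormone polyadenylation signal. A T7 promoter between the CMV promoter and the insert would permit in vitro transcription.

The stated purpose is to express mEos3.2 in eukaryotic cells so that it fills the nuclear compartment. Given the associated work on genetically encoded DNA labels, it plausibly serves as a nuclear-targeted fluorophore-only control, though the record does not say so. The depositor and sequencing-derived records differ by three nucleotides, located in the origin region, and are otherwise annotated identically.
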