Addgene plasmid #163100: pRD190
Purpose: Expression of mEos3.2 in eukaryotes to stain the nuclear compartment
Depositing lab: Remus Dame. Publication: HI-NESS: a family of genetically encoded DNA labels based on a bacterial nucleoid-associated protein. Rashid FM, Mahlandt E, van der Vaart M, Boer DEC, Varela Alvarez M, Henneman B, Brocken DJW, Voskamp P, Blok AJ, Shimizu TS, Meijer AH, Luijsterburg MS, Goedhart J, Cremazy FGE, Dame RT. Nucleic Acids Res. 2021 Nov 4. pii: 6414584. doi: 10.1093/nar/gkab993. PubMed 34734265.
Backbone
  Vector backbone: pcDNA3.1(+)
  Backbone manufacturer: Invitrogen
  Backbone size w/o insert (bp): 5376
  Vector type: Mammalian Expression ; Eukaryotic expression
  Selectable markers: Neomycin (select with G418)
Growth in bacteria
  Bacterial resistance: Ampicillin, 100 μg/mL
  Growth temperature: 37°C
  Growth strain: DH5alpha
  Copy number: High Copy
Gene/Insert
  Gene/Insert name: NLS_mEos3.2_NLS
  Species: Synthetic
  Insert size (bp): 729
  Promoter: CMV promoter; T7 promoter
  Cloning method: Gibson Cloning
Terms and licenses: Academic/Nonprofit Terms; Industry Terms: Not Available to Industry
How to cite: pRD190 was a gift from Remus Dame (Addgene plasmid # 163100 ; http://n2t.net/addgene:163100 ; RRID:Addgene_163100)
